>Addgene plasmid #182628 | pOME0300M | addgene full sequence | sequence record 359478 | Addgene NGS Result
GACGGATCGGGAGATCTCCCGATCCCCTATGGTGCACTCTCAGTACAATCTGCTCTGATGCCGCATAGTT
AAGCCAGTATCTGCTCCCTGCTTGTGTGTTGGAGGTCGCTGAGTAGTGCGCGAGCAAAATTTAAGCTACA
ACAAGGCAAGGCTTGACCGACAATTGCATGAAGAATCTGCTTAGGGTTAGGCGTTTTGCGCTGCTTCGCG
ATGTACGGGCCAGATATACGCGTTGACATTGATTATTGACTAGTTATTAATAGTAATCAATTACGGGGTC
ATTAGTTCATAGCCCATATATGGAGTTCCGCGTTACATAACTTACGGTAAATGGCCCGCCTGGCTGACCG
CCCAACGACCCCCGCCCATTGACGTCAATAATGACGTATGTTCCCATAGTAACGCCAATAGGGACTTTCC
ATTGACGTCAATGGGTGGAGTATTTACGGTAAACTGCCCACTTGGCAGTACATCAAGTGTATCATATGCC
AAGTACGCCCCCTATTGACGTCAATGACGGTAAATGGCCCGCCTGGCATTATGCCCAGTACATGACCTTA
TGGGACTTTCCTACTTGGCAGTACATCTACGTATTAGTCATCGCTATTACCATGGTGATGCGGTTTTGGC
AGTACATCAATGGGCGTGGATAGCGGTTTGACTCACGGGGATTTCCAAGTCTCCACCCCATTGACGTCAA
TGGGAGTTTGTTTTGGCACCAAAATCAACGGGACTTTCCAAAATGTCGTAACAACTCCGCCCCATTGACG
CAAATGGGCGGTAGGCGTGTACGGTGGGAGGTCTATATAAGCAGAGCTCTCTGGCTAACTAGAGAACCCA
CTGCTTACTGGCTTATCGAAATTAATACGACTCACTATAGGGAGACCCAAGCTGGCTAGCGTTTAAACGG
GCCCTCTAGACTCGAGCGGCCGCCACTGTGCTGGATATCTGCAGAATTCAATAATTACAAGTAGGCATAA
CACATATACATTAAACCAAAGGTATAAACCATCCTCATACCTCAAAAGAATACCTAATAATTCCCAGTCG
AACTTCCTACTACAATTACTGTATTTCCCCGCACCGAAGGTTTTTACCCACCGATTGGACAGGTTTTATA
CCCTTGTGACCTCTATTTTCCCCGGTCGAACTCAGTCAAATCGTGACCCTGACGGGTCAGTGGAACCGAC
GGCGAAGTGGATACCTAAAACACGAGCGACGAACGGAAGAACGGCGAAGACCAAAAGTAACCACGGCGGC
TAACACCCAACTAACGCAGCGAAAACCGTTATATGGGTAGGACCGAAAGCCGATCCAAAAGGCAGGATGA
AAAGGGTGTAACCGGACTCTCGACATCATGTTTTTTGTGGCGCGCCAGACCTCGAGAGGTATTCGGGCGT
CTTGTTTTCGACGCTAAACGGGTTTTTGGAACGGTACCGTTGATATGTCAGTGGGGAACGCCCAATAACG
TAACCTAAGTTAGAGGTCCGGTCAACATCGGGGGAAAATACTATACGCTCCTATGAATTGCACAGACTTA
CACCTTATATTACACTTTCCTTTCGTCGCGGGTGACCACATAGTCTTGTCACCACGTGATGGATAGACGA
GTAAGCAACAAAGCCAAGACACAAACAGACTAAGAATCTATCACAACTCCATTAAGATCTTTCGCCTAAC
TCACATTTAGCCCGGTGAAACGGGATTTACACTGTTAGACCTACACATAGAATAACCACGCAACACTTCG
TAAAATTTTACGCAAAATCTAACATAGTCCGATCACGACATTACCACACAAATAAAAAGGTCACATTCGT
TCAGCTAAACTTACTGTATCCGCTGTTTCACTCCACCGTAAACAGTCTTCAAAGTTTCAGCACATTCTTG
TAACCTGATTTCACCACACGCCGTCGACCCTCGCGAGAAAGTTACAATTACAAAATTACACATACAACAC
AACCTTCAAGGTCCGATTATAAACTACAAAACGATCCAACTGATTGCTACAAAAGAACATCCACTTTCGC
AACACATTGTTACTATTGCCACAAAACCGACCCAAAAAGGAACAAGCGTGGCCTGTGGAGGTCACTGGTC
TGCCGTTCCAAAAATAGGGTCACATATAACCTTTTTGTACAATATGAAAACTGTTAAATTGCACGGATCT
CGAGTTTAATTTGATTATGGTATTGCATTACGTTGAATGTTGTATTTATTGGATCCGAGCTCGGTACCAA
GCTTAAGTTTAAACCGCTGATCAGCCTCGACTGTGCCTTCTAGTTGCCAGCCATCTGTTGTTTGCCCCTC
CCCCGTGCCTTCCTTGACCCTGGAAGGTGCCACTCCCACTGTCCTTTCCTAATAAAATGAGGAAATTGCA
TCGCATTGTCTGAGTAGGTGTCATTCTATTCTGGGGGGTGGGGTGGGGCAGGACAGCAAGGGGGAGGATT
GGGAAGACAATAGCAGGCATGCTGGGGATGCGGTGGGCTCTATGGCTTCTGAGGCGGAAAGAACCAGCTG
GGGCTCTAGGGGGTATCCCC
[124 nt withheld, positions 2541-2664]
C
[91 nt withheld, positions 2666-2756]
A
[49 nt withheld, positions 2758-2806]
CCTTTGACGTTGGAGTCCACGTTCTTT
[37 nt withheld, positions 2834-2870]
ACCCTATCTCGGTCTATTCTTTTGATTTATAAGGGATTTTGCCGATTTCGGCCTATTGGTTAAAAAATGA
GCTGATTTAACAAAAATTTAACGCGAATTAATTCTGTGGAATGTGTGTCAGTTAGGGTGTGGAAAGTCCC
CAGGCTCCCCAGCAGGCAGAAGTATGCAAAGCATGCATCTCAATTAGTCAGCAACCAGGTGTGGAAAGTC
CCCAGGCTCCCCAGCAGGCAGAAGTATGCAAAGCATGCATCTCAATTAGTCAGCAACCATAGTCCCGCCC
CTAACTCCGCCCATCCCGCCCCTAACTCCGCCCAGTTCCGCCCATTCTCCGCCCCATGGCTGACTAATTT
TTTTTATTTATGCAGAGGCCGAGGCCGCCTCTGCCTCTGAGCTATTCCAGAAGTAGTGAGGAGGCTTTTT
TGGAGGCCTAGGCTTTTGCAAAAAGCTCCCGGGAGCTTGTATATCCATTTTCGGATCTGATCAAGAGACA
GGATGAGGATCGTTTCGCATGATTGAACAAGATGGATTGCACGCAGGTTCTCCGGCCGCTTGGGTGGAGA
GGCTATTCGGCTATGACTGGGCACAACAGACAATCGGCTGCTCTGATGCCGCCGTGTTCCGGCTGTCAGC
GCAGGGGCGCCCGGTTCTTTTTGTCAAGACCGACCTGTCCGGTGCCCTGAATGAACTGCAGGACGAGGCA
GCGCGGCTATCGTGGCTGGCCACGACGGGCGTTCCTTGCGCAGCTGTGCTCGACGTTGTCACTGAAGCGG
GAAGGGACTGGCTGCTATTGGGCGAAGTGCCGGGGCAGGATCTCCTGTCATCTCACCTTGCTCCTGCCGA
GAAAGTATCCATCATGGCTGATGCAATGCGGCGGCTGCATACGCTTGATCCGGCTACCTGCCCATTCGAC
CACCAAGCGAAACATCGCATCGAGCGAGCACGTACTCGGATGGAAGCCGGTCTTGTCGATCAGGATGATC
TGGACGAAGAGCATCAGGGGCTCGCGCCAGCCGAACTGTTCGCCAGGCTCAAGGCGCGCATGCCCGACGG
CGAGGATCTCGTCGTGACCCATGGCGATGCCTGCTTGCCGAATATCATGGTGGAAAATGGCCGCTTTTCT
GGATTCATCGACTGTGGCCGGCTGGGTGTGGCGGACCGCTATCAGGACATAGCGTTGGCTACCCGTGATA
TTGCTGAAGAGCTTGGCGGCGAATGGGCTGACCGCTTCCTCGTGCTTTACGGTATCGCCGCTCCCGATTC
GCAGCGCATCGCCTTCTATCGCCTTCTTGACGAGTTCTTCTGAGCGGGACTCTGGGGTTCGAAATGACCG
ACCAAGCGACGCCCAACCTGCCATCACGAGATTTCGATTCCACCGCCGCCTTCTATGAAAGGTTGGGCTT
CGGAATCGTTTTCCGGGACGCCGGCTGGATGATCCTCCAGCGCGGGGATCTCATGCTGGAGTTCTTCGCC
CACCCCAACTTGTTTATTGCAGCTTATAATGGTTACAAATAAAGCAATAGCATCACAAATTTCACAAATA
AAGCATTTTTTTCACTGCATTCTAGTTGTGGTTTGTCCAAACTCATCAATGTATCTTATCATGTCTGTAT
ACCGTCGACCTCTAGCTAGAGCTTGGCGTAATCATGGTCATAGCTGTTTCCTGTGTGAAATTGTTATCCG
CTCACAATTCCACACAACATACGAGCCGGAAGCATAAAGTGTAAAGCCTGGGGTGCCTAATGAGTGAGCT
AACTCACATTAATTGCGTTGCGCTCACTGCCCGCTTTCCAGTCGGGAAACCTGTCGTGCCAGCTGCATTA
ATGAATCGGCCAACGCGCGGGGAGAGGCGGTTTGCGTATTGGGCGCTCTTCCGCTTCCTCGCTCACTGAC
TCGCTGCGCTCGGTCGTTCGGCTGCGGCGAGCGGTATCAGCTCACTCAAAGGCGGTAATACGGTTATCCA
CAGAATCAGGGGATAACGCAGGAAAGAACATGTGAGCAAAAGGCCAGCAAAAGGCCAGGAACCGTAAAAA
GGCCGCGTTGCTGGCGTTTTTCCATAGGCTCCGCCCCCCTGACGAGCATCACAAAAATCGACGCTCAAGT
CAGAGGTGGCGAAACCCGACAGGACTATAAAGATACCAGGCGTTTCCCCCTGGAAGCTCCCTCGTGCGCT
CTCCTGTTCCGACCCTGCCGCTTACCGGATACCTGTCCGCCTTTCTCCCTTCGGGAAGCGTGGCGCTTTC
TCATAGCTCACGCTGTAGGTATCTCAGTTCGGTGTAGGTCGTTCGCTCCAAGCTGGGCTGTGTGCACGAA
CCCCCCGTTCAGCCCGACCGCTGCGCCTTATCCGGTAACTATCGTCTTGAGTCCAACCCGGTAAGACACG
ACTTATCGCCACTGGCAGCAGCCACTGGTAACAGGATTAGCAGAGCGAGGTATGTAGGCGGTGCTACAGA
GTTCTTGAAGTGGTGGCCTAACTACGGCTACACTAGAAGAACAGTATTTGGTATCTGCGCTCTGCTGAAG
CCAGTTACCTTCGGAAAAAGAGTTGGTAGCTCTTGATCCGGCAAACAAACCACCGCTGGTAGCGGTGGTT
TTTTTGTTTGCAAGCAGCAGATTACGCGCAGAAAAAAAGGATCTCAAGAAGATCCTTTGATCTTTTCTAC
GGGGTCTGACGCTCAGTGGAACGAAAACTCACGTTAAGGGATTTTGGTCATGAGATTATCAAAAAGGATC
TTCACCTAGATCCTTTTAAATTAAAAATGAAGTTTTAAATCAATCTAAAGTATATATGAGTAAACTTGGT
CTGACAGTTACCAATGCTTAATCAGTGAGGCACCTATCTCAGCGATCTGTCTATTTCGTTCATCCATAGT
TGCCTGACTCCCCGTCGTGTAGATAACTACGATACGGGAGGGCTTACCATCTGGCCCCAGTGCTGCAATG
ATACCGCGAGACCCACGCTCACCGGCTCCAGATTTATCAGCAATAAACCAGCCAGCCGGAAGGGCCGAGC
GCAGAAGTGGTCCTGCAACTTTATCCGCCTCCATCCAGTCTATTAATTGTTGCCGGGAAGCTAGAGTAAG
TAGTTCGCCAGTTAATAGTTTGCGCAACGTTGTTGCCATTGCTACAGGCATCGTGGTGTCACGCTCGTCG
TTTGGTATGGCTTCATTCAGCTCCGGTTCCCAACGATCAAGGCGAGTTACATGATCCCCCATGTTGTGCA
AAAAAGCGGTTAGCTCCTTCGGTCCTCCGATCGTTGTCAGAAGTAAGTTGGCCGCAGTGTTATCACTCAT
GGTTATGGCAGCACTGCATAATTCTCTTACTGTCATGCCATCCGTAAGATGCTTTTCTGTGACTGGTGAG
TACTCAACCAAGTCATTCTGAGAATAGTGTATGCGGCGACCGAGTTGCTCTTGCCCGGCGTCAATACGGG
ATAATACCGCGCCACATAGCAGAACTTTAAAAGTGCTCATCATTGGAAAACGTTCTTCGGGGCGAAAACT
CTCAAGGATCTTACCGCTGTTGAGATCCAGTTCGATGTAACCCACTCGTGCACCCAACTGATCTTCAGCA
TCTTTTACTTTCACCAGCGTTTCTGGGTGAGCAAAAACAGGAAGGCAAAATGCCGCAAAAAAGGGAATAA
GGGCGACACGGAAATGTTGAATACTCATACTCTTCCTTTTTCAATATTATTGAAGCATTTATCAGGGTTA
TTGTCTCATGAGCGGATACATATTTGAATGTATTTAGAAAAATAAACAAATAGGGGTTCCGCGCACATTT
CCCCGAAAAGTGCCACCTGACGTC
Features (pLannotate 1.2.2; 19 found; start..end, strand, type, name):
     28..80      -  misc_feature   bom (fragment): basis of mobility region from pBR322
    235..614     +  enhancer       CMV enhancer: human cytomegalovirus immediate early enhancer
    615..818     +  promoter       CMV promoter: human cytomegalovirus (CMV) immediate early promoter
    814..847     +  LTR            5' LTR (truncated) (fragment): truncated 5' long terminal repeat (LTR) from HIV-1
    863..881     +  promoter       T7 promoter: promoter for bacteriophage T7 RNA polymerase
   2271..2495    +  polyA_signal   bGH poly(A) signal: bovine growth hormone polyadenylation signal
   2499..2520    +  promoter       SV40 promoter (fragment): SV40 enhancer and early promoter
   2541..2969    +  rep_origin     f1 ori (sequence partly withheld): f1 bacteriophage origin of replication; arrow indicates direction of (+) strand synthesis
   2983..3312    +  promoter       SV40 promoter: SV40 enhancer and early promoter
   3379..4170    +  CDS            neo: KKA2_KLEPN - Also known as kan, nptII. Experimental evidence at protein level: Swiss-Prot protein existence level 1. Resistance to kanamycin, neomycin, paromomycin, ribostamycin, butirosin and gentamicin B. From Klebsiella pneumoniae.
   4194..4352    +  CDS            ble (fragment): BLE_KLEPN - Experimental evidence at protein level: Swiss-Prot protein existence level 1. Binding protein with a strong affinity to the bleomycin family of antibiotics. Binds to CL990; an antimitotic-antibiotic compound. From Klebsiella pneumoniae.
   4347..4468    +  polyA_signal   SV40 poly(A) signal: SV40 polyadenylation signal
   4541..4557    -  protein_bind   lac operator: The lac repressor binds to the lac operator to inhibit transcription in E. coli. This inhibition can be relieved by adding lactose or isopropyl-β-D-thiogalactopyranoside (IPTG). lac repressor encoded by lacI
   4565..4595    -  promoter       lac promoter: promoter for the E. coli lac operon
   4610..4631    -  protein_bind   CAP binding site: CAP binding activates transcription in the presence of cAMP. E. coli catabolite activator protein
   4644..4736    -  CDS            lacI (fragment): lac repressor; lacI; The lac repressor binds to the lac operator to inhibit transcription in E. coli. This inhibition can be relieved by adding lactose or isopropyl-β-D-thiogalactopyranoside (IPTG).
   4919..5507    -  rep_origin     ori: high-copy-number ColE1/pMB1/pBR322/pUC origin of replication
   5678..6538    -  CDS            AmpR: β-lactamase; bla; confers resistance to ampicillin, carbenicillin, and related antibiotics
   6539..6643    -  promoter       AmpR promoter: bla
