[The description below was written by a language model from this plasmid's Addgene catalogue record and pLannotate feature annotations shown in this document.]
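Description:
pOME0300M is a mammalian expression plasmid built on the pDEST47 backbone, with a sequenced length of 6,674 nt. It is propagated in E. coli at high copy from a ColE1/pUC-type origin and selected with ampicillin through the bla (AmpR) gene and its own promoter. An f1 phage origin and remnants of lac regulatory elements are also present as backbone features. For selection in mammalian cells, the plasmid carries a neomycin/kanamycin phosphotransferase (neo) gene driven by the SV40 enhancer/early promoter and terminated by an SV40 polyadenylation signal, which would allow G418 selection of stable transfectants.

The payload is a 1,273 bp insert named antiPAN_Rev. The catalogue describes it as the reverse sequence of "anti-PAN" from the Human herpesvirus 8 (KSHV) strain JSC-1 BAC16 genome, meaning a sequence related to the locus of the viral PAN long noncoding RNA. The feature table does not annotate the insert itself, but an unannotated gap lies between the T7 promoter and the bovine growth hormone polyadenylation signal, which is consistent with the insert sitting there. In that position it would be transcribed in mammalian cells from the upstream CMV immediate early enhancer and promoter, and the T7 promoter would permit in vitro transcription. No GFP tag is annotated. The short HIV-1 LTR and ble fragments are probably minor annotation matches rather than functional parts.

The record does not state the cloning method or a specific experimental application. The "reverse" designation suggests an orientation control or partner for a corresponding forward anti-PAN construct in studies of KSHV transcripts, but this is an inference.
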