Addgene plasmid #182628: pOME0300M
Purpose: Reverse sequence of anti-PAN Human herpesvirus 8 strain JSC-1 clone BAC16, complete genome.
Depositing lab: Dirk Dittmer. Depositing organization: University of North Carolina at Chapel Hill.
Backbone
  Vector backbone: pDEST47
  Vector type: Mammalian Expression
Growth in bacteria
  Bacterial resistance: Ampicillin, 100 μg/mL
  Growth temperature: 37°C
  Growth strain: DH5alpha
  Copy number: High Copy
Gene/Insert
  Gene/Insert name: antiPAN_Rev
  Species: Other
  Insert size (bp): 1273
  Cloning method: Unknown
Terms and licenses: Academic/Nonprofit Terms; Industry Terms: Not Available to Industry
How to cite: pOME0300M was a gift from Dirk Dittmer (Addgene plasmid # 182628 ; http://n2t.net/addgene:182628 ; RRID:Addgene_182628)
