>Addgene plasmid #182628 | pOME0300M | depositor partial sequence | sequence record 353549 | Insert
GAATTCAATAATTACAAGTAGGCATAACACATATACATTAAACCAAAGGTATAAACCATCCTCATACCTC
AAAAGAATACCTAATAATTCCCAGTCGAACTTCCTACTACAATTACTGTATTTCCCCGCACCGAAGGTTT
TTACCCACCGATTGGACAGGTTTTATACCCTTGTGACCTCTATTTTCCCCGGTCGAACTCAGTCAAATCG
TGACCCTGACGGGTCAGTGGAACCGACGGCGAAGTGGATACCTAAAACACGAGCGACGAACGGAAGAACG
GCGAAGACCAAAAGTAACCACGGCGGCTAACACCCAACTAACGCAGCGAAAACCGTTATATGGGTAGGAC
CGAAAGCCGATCCAAAAGGCAGGATGAAAAGGGTGTAACCGGACTCTCGACATCATGTTTTTTGTGGCGC
GCCAGACCTCGAGAGGTATTCGGGCGTCTTGTTTTCGACGCTAAACGGGTTTTTGGAACGGTACCGTTGA
TATGTCAGTGGGGAACGCCCAATAACGTAACCTAAGTTAGAGGTCCGGTCAACATCGGGGGAAAATACTA
TACGCTCCTATGAATTGCACAGACTTACACCTTATATTACACTTTCCTTTCGTCGCGGGTGACCACATAG
TCTTGTCACCACGTGATGGATAGACGAGTAAGCAACAAAGCCAAGACACAAACAGACTAAGAATCTATCA
CAACTCCATTAAGATCTTTCGCCTAACTCACATTTAGCCCGGTGAAACGGGATTTACACTGTTAGACCTA
CACATAGAATAACCACGCAACACTTCGTAAAATTTTACGCAAAATCTAACATAGTCCGATCACGACATTA
CCACACAAATAAAAAGGTCACATTCGTTCAGCTAAACTTACTGTATCCGCTGTTTCACTCCACCGTAAAC
AGTCTTCAAAGTTTCAGCACATTCTTGTAACCTGATTTCACCACACGCCGTCGACCCTCGCGAGAAAGTT
ACAATTACAAAATTACACATACAACACAACCTTCAAGGTCCGATTATAAACTACAAAACGATCCAACTGA
TTGCTACAAAAGAACATCCACTTTCGCAACACATTGTTACTATTGCCACAAAACCGACCCAAAAAGGAAC
AAGCGTGGCCTGTGGAGGTCACTGGTCTGCCGTTCCAAAAATAGGGTCACATATAACCTTTTTGTACAAT
ATGAAAACTGTTAAATTGCACGGATCTCGAGTTTAATTTGATTATGGTATTGCATTACGTTGAATGTTGT
ATTTATTGGATCC
